>Addgene plasmid #11413 | pET21a.MJ1594 | addgene partial sequence | sequence record 18241 | 11413 with T7-term
TCGGGCTTTGTTAGCAGCCGGATCTCAGTGGTGGTGGTGGTGGTGCTCGAGTGCGGCCGCAAGCTTGTCG
ACGGAGCTCGAATTCGGATCCTTATTTAATATACTTTAAAATCTCTCTCAAATCCCTTTTCTCTATACAA
ATATCTGCCTTCTCTTTTAAAATTGGCTTAGCACAAAAAGCTATCTTCAAACCAGCTTTTTTAAACATAC
TTATGTCATTAGCTCCATCTCCTACAGCAACAGTATCCTCCAAATTTATTCCCTCAATTTTAGCTATCTT
TTCCAAAATTTCTCCCTTAGCATTTTCTTTTAAAACCTCTCCCTCAACATCTCCAGTTAGTTTTCCATCT
TTAACAATCAATCTATTTGCAAAAGCATAATCTAATCCCAATTTTTCTTTAATTTTATTAACAGCAATAT
CAAAACCTCCACTAACAACAGCAACAACATAACCTCTATTTTTTAACTCTTTAATAGTCTCTTCAGCTCC
CTCTGTTGGTGTTATTCTTTTAATAGCTTTTTCAACCTTTTCAATTGGAAGGTCTTTTAATAAACTAACT
CTTTTTCTTAAAGATTGCTCAAAATTTAATTTCCCTTCCATTGCTTCTTTAGTAATTTTTTTAACTTCTT
CCTCAACTCCCGCCTCTCTTGCAATCTCATCAATTGTCTCATTATTAACCAATGTGCTATCAAAATCAAA
TAAAATAAGCTTTTTCTTCTTCTCCATAT
