[The description below was written by a language model from this plasmid's Addgene catalogue record.]
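Description:
pET21a.MJ1594 is a bacterial expression plasmid built on the Novagen pET21a backbone (about 5.4 kb without insert) and carrying the 633 bp coding sequence for phosphoserine phosphatase from the hyperthermophilic archaeon Methanococcus jannaschii (locus MJ1594). The gene was inserted by restriction cloning between the NdeI and BamHI sites, both of which remain intact. In pET vectors the NdeI site overlaps the start codon, so the protein should begin at its own initiator methionine without an N-terminal vector-encoded tag. The record does not say whether the insert retains its own stop codon, so it is unclear whether the C-terminal His tag available in pET21a is fused to the product. The plasmid confers ampicillin resistance, is listed as high copy, and is maintained in DH5alpha, a cloning strain that does not express the insert.

No feature table is provided. As a pET21a derivative, however, the construct relies on a T7 promoter with lac operator control and a T7 terminator, which is consistent with the listed sequencing primers corresponding to standard T7 promoter and terminator sites. Expression therefore requires a host supplying T7 RNA polymerase. The depositor recommends BL21(DE3) Star carrying the helper plasmid pSJS1244, which confers spectinomycin resistance and supports translation of genes containing codons that are rare in E. coli, a common issue with archaeal sequences. The construct was used to produce recombinant enzyme for structural work, with the associated publication reporting the crystal structure of this phosphoserine phosphatase at 1.8 Å resolution. It suits overexpression and purification for crystallographic or biochemical studies.
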