Addgene plasmid #11413: pET21a.MJ1594
Depositing lab: Sung-Hou Kim. Depositing organization: Lawrence Berkeley National Laboratory. Publication: Crystal structure of phosphoserine phosphatase from Methanococcus jannaschii, a hyperthermophile, at 1.8 A resolution. Wang W, Kim R, Jancarik J, Yokota H, Kim SH. Structure. 2001 Jan 10. 9(1):65-71. 10.1016/S0969-2126(00)00558-X PubMed 11342136.
Backbone
  Vector backbone: pET21a
  Backbone manufacturer: Novagen
  Backbone size w/o insert (bp): 5443
  Vector type: Bacterial Expression
Growth in bacteria
  Bacterial resistance: Ampicillin, 100 μg/mL
  Growth temperature: 37°C
  Growth strain: DH5alpha
  Copy number: High Copy
Gene/Insert
  Gene/Insert name: phosphoserine phosphatase
  Species: M. jannaschii
  Insert size (bp): 633
  GenBank ID: AAB99612 NP_248603 MJ1594
  Entrez Gene: MJ_1594 (a.k.a. MJ_1594, MJ1594)
  Cloning method: Restriction Enzyme; 5′ cloning site NdeI (not destroyed); 3′ cloning site BamHI (not destroyed)
  Sequencing primers: 5′ TAATACGACTCACTATAGGG; 3′ GCTAGTTATTGCTCAGCGG
Terms and licenses: Academic/Nonprofit Terms; Industry Terms: Not Available to Industry
Depositor comments: Please note that the plasmid pET21a.MJ1594 contains an Ampicillin resistance marker, and the BL21 bacterial strain contains a plasmid, pSJS1244, that confers spectinomycin resistance and allows for expression of genes with rare codons. Addgene provides this plasmid in the DH5alpha bacterial strain. For expression, please use BL21(DE3).Star/pSJS1244
How to cite: pET21a.MJ1594 was a gift from Sung-Hou Kim (Addgene plasmid # 11413 ; http://n2t.net/addgene:11413 ; RRID:Addgene_11413)
